>Addgene plasmid #53983 | mEmerald-Alpha1-Catenin-N-18 | depositor partial sequence | sequence record 84176 | insert sequence
GTCAGATCCGCTAGCACCGCCATGACTGCCGTCCACGCAGGCAACATAAACTTCAAATGGGACCCCAAAA
GTCTGGAGATTAGGACTCTGGCTGTTGAAAGACTGTTGGAGCCTCTTGTTACACAGGTTACAACCCTGGT
AAACACCAATAGTAAAGGGCCGTCTAATAAAAAGAGAGGCCGTTCTAAGAAGGCCCATGTTTTGGCTGCA
TCTGTTGAACAAGCAACTGAGAATTTCTTGGAAAAGGGGGATAAAATTGCAAAAGAGAGCCAGTTTCTCA
AGGAGGAGCTTGTGGTTGCTGTAGAAGATGTTCGAAAACAAGGAGATTTGATGAAGAGCGCTGCTGGGGA
GTTTGCAGATGATCCATGCTCTTCTGTGAAGCGAGGCAACATGGTCCGGGCAGCTCGAGCTTTGCTCTCT
GCCGTCACCCGGCTGCTGATTCTGGCTGACATGGCAGATGTCTACAAATTACTTGTTCAGCTGAAAGTTG
TGGAAGATGGTATATTGAAACTGAGGAATGCTGGCAATGAACAAGACTTAGGGATACAGTACAAAGCTCT
GAAACCAGAAGTAGATAAGCTGAACATCATGGCAGCAAAAAGACAACAGGAACTAAAAGATGTGGGCAAT
CGTGATCAGATGGCTGCAGCTAGAGGAATCCTGCAGAAAAATGTTCCAATCCTCTATACTGCATCCCAGG
CATGTCTACAACACCCTGATGTTGCAGCCTATAAGGCCAACCGGGACTTGATATACAAGCAGCTGCAGCA
GGCCGTCACAGGAATTTCTAATGCAGCCCAGGCTACTGCATCAGATGATGCTGCCCAGCACCAGGGTGGC
AGTGGCGGAGAGCTGGCATACGCTCTCAACAACTTTGATAAACAAATCATTGTGGACCCCTTGAGCTTCA
GCGAGGAGCGCTTTAGGCCGTCCCTGGAGGAGCGCCTGGAAAGCATTATTAGTGGGGCTGCCCTGATGGC
TGACTCATCCTGCACACGTGATGACCGTCGGGAGCGCATTGTGGCAGAGTGTAATGCTGTCCGCCAGGCT
CTACAGGACCTGCTCTCAGAATACATGGGCAACGCTGGACGTAAAGAAAGAAGTGATGCACTCAACTCTG
CAATAGATAAAATGACCAAGAAGACCAGGGACTTGCGTAGACAGCTTCGCAAAGCTGTCATGGACCACGT
ATCAGATTCTTTCCTGGAGACCAATGTCCCTCTATTAGTACTGATTGAAGCTGCAAAGAATGGAAATGAG
AAAGAAGTTAAGGAATATGCCCAAGTTTTTCGTGAACATGCCAACAAACTGATTGAGGTTGCCAACCTGG
CCTGTTCAATCTCCAACAATGAAGAAGGCGTGAAGCTTGTCCGAATGTCTGCAAGCCAGTTAGAAGCGCT
GTGTCCTCAGGTTATCAATGCTGCATTGGCGTTGGCAGCAAAGCCGCAGAGTAAACTGGCCCAAGAGAAC
ATGGATCTTTTTAAAGAGCAATGGGAAAAGCAAGTCCGTGTTCTCACAGATGCTGTTGATGACATTACTT
CCATCGATGACTTCTTGGCTGTCTCAGAGAACCACATTTTAGAAGATGTGAACAAGTGTGTTATTGCTCT
CCAAGAGAAAGACGTGGATGGGCTGGATCGCACTGCCGGTGCCATCCGAGGCCGGGCAGCCCGAGTCATT
CATGTAGTCACCTCAGAGATGGACAACTACGAGCCAGGAGTTTACACAGAGAAGGTTCTGGAAGCCACCA
AGCTCCTCTCCAACACAGTCATGCCGCGCTTCACTGAGCAGGTGGAAGCAGCTGTGGAAGCCCTCAGCTC
GGACCCGGCCCAGCCCATGGATGAGAATGAGTTCATCGACGCCTCCCGTCTGGTGTACGACGGCATCCGG
GACATCCGGAAAGCAGTGCTGATGATCAGGACCCCCGAGGAGTTGGACGACTCTGACTTCGAGACTGAAG
ACTTTGATGTCAGAAGCAGGACCAGTGTCCAGACAGAAGATGACCAGCTGATAGCTGGCCAGAGCGCCCG
GGCGATCATGGCTCAGCTTCCTCAGGAGCAAAAAGCAAAGATTGCAGAACAGGTGGCCAGTTTCCAGGAA
GAGAAGAGCAAGCTGGATGCTGAAGTGTCCAAGTGGGATGACAGTGGCAATGACATCATTGTGCTGGCCA
AGCAGATGTGCATGATCATGATGGAGATGACCGACTTCACCCGAGGCAAAGGTCCACTCAAAAACACCTC
TGACGTGATCAGTGCTGCCAAGAAAATTGCGGAGGCGGGATCCAGGATGGACAAGCTCGGCCGGACCATC
GCAGACCATTGCCCAGACTCGGCATGCAAGCAGGACCTGCTGGCCTACCTTCAGCGCATCGCTCTCTACT
GCCACCAGCTCAACATCTGCAGCAAAGTCAAGGCTGAAGTACAGAACCTTGGTGGAGAGCTGGTCGTCTC
TGGGGTGGACAGCGCCATGTCCCTGATCCAGGCGGCCAAGAACTTGATGAATGCTGTTGTGCAGACAGTG
AAGGCGTCCTACGTGGCTTCCACCAAATACCAGAAGTCACAGGGGATGGCTTCCTTGAACCTTCCTGCTG
TGTCATGGAAGATGAAGGCCCCTGAGAAGAAGCCGTTGGTGAAGAGAGAGAAGCAGGATGAGACGCAGAC
CAAGATTAAACGAGCTTCTCAGAAGAAACACGTGAACCCAGTGCAGGCCCTGAGCGAGTTCAAAGCCATG
GACAGCATCAGTCGCGGAGGCAGTGGTGGGGTACCGCGGGCCCGGGATCCACCGGTCGCCACCATGGTGA
GCAAGGGCGAGGAGCTGTTCACCGGGGTGGTGCCCATCCTGGTCGAGCTGGACGGCGACGTAAACGGCCA
CAAGTTCAGCGTGTCCGGCGAGGGCGAGGGCGATGCCACCTACGGCAAGCTGACCCTGAAGTTCATCTGC
ACCACCGGCAAGCTGCCCGTGCCCTGGCCCACCCTCGTGACCACCTTGACCTACGGCGTGCAGTGCTTCG
CCCGCTACCCCGACCACATGAAGCAGCACGACTTCTTCAAGTCCGCCATGCCCGAAGGCTACGTCCAGGA
GCGCACCATCTTCTTCAAGGACGACGGCAACTACAAGACCCGCGCCGAGGTGAAGTTCGAGGGCGACACC
CTGGTGAACCGCATCGAGCTGAAGGGCATCGACTTCAAGGAGGACGGCAACATCCTGGGGCACAAGCTGG
AGTACAACTACAACAGCCACAAGGTCTATATCACCGCCGACAAGCAGAAGAACGGCATCAAGGTGAACTT
CAAGACCCGCCACAACATCGAGGACGGCAGCGTGCAGCTCGCCGACCACTACCAGCAGAACACCCCCATC
GGCGACGGCCCCGTGCTGCTGCCCGACAACCACTACCTGAGCACCCAGTCCAAGCTGAGCAAAGACCCCA
ACGAGAAGCGCGATCACATGGTCCTGCTGGAGTTCGTGACCGCCGCCGGGATCACTCTCGGCATGGACGA
GCTGTACAAGTAAGCGGCCGCGACTCTAGATCATAATCAGCCATA
