>Addgene plasmid #53983 | mEmerald-Alpha1-Catenin-N-18 | addgene partial sequence | sequence record 91475 | EGFP-N 5'-CGTCGCCGTCCAGCTCGACCAG-3'
CCTTGCTCACCATGGTGGCGACCGGTGGATCCCGGGCCCGCGGTACCCCACCACTGCCTCCGCGACTGAT
GCTGTCCATGGCTTTGAACTCGCTCAGGGCCTGCACTGGGTTCACGTGTTTCTTCTGAGAAGCTCGTTTA
ATCTTGGTCTGCGTCTCATCCTGCTTCTCTCTCTTCACCAACGGCTTCTTCTCAGGGGCCTTCATCTTCC
ATGACACAGCAGGAAGGTTCAAGGAAGCCATCCCCTGTGACTTCTGGTATTTGGTGGAAGCCACGTAGGA
CGCCTTCACTGTCTGCACAACAGCATTCATCAAGTTCTTGGCCGCCTGGATCAGGGACATGGCGCTGTCC
ACCCCAGAGACGACCAGCTCTCCACCAAGGTTCTGTACTTCAGCCTTGACTTTGCTGCAGATGTTGAGCT
GGTGGCAGTAGAGAGCGATGCGCTGAAGGTAGGCCAGCAGGTCCTGCTTGCATGCCGAGTCTGGGCAATG
GTCTGCGATGGTCCGGCCGAGCTTGTCCATCCTGGATCCCGCCTCCGCAATTTTCTTGGCAGCACTGATC
ACGTCAGAGGTGTTTTTGAGTGGACCTTTGCCTCGGGTGAAGTCGGTCATCTCCATCATGATCATGCACA
TCTGCTTGGCCAGCACAATGATGTCATTGCCACTGTCATCCCACTTGGACACTTCAGCATCCAGCTTGCT
CTTCTCTTCCTGGAAACTGGCCACCTGTTCTGCAATCTTTGCTTTTTGCTCCTGAGGAAGCTGAGCCATG
ATCGCCCGGGCGCTCTGGCCAGCTATCAGCTGGTCATCTTCTGTCTGGACACTGGTCCTGCTTCTGACAT
CAA
