[The description below was written by a language model from this plasmid's Addgene catalogue record.]
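Description:
mEmerald-Alpha1-Catenin-N-18 is a mammalian expression plasmid built on the mEmerald-N1 backbone (about 4.75 kb without the insert), an N1-style fluorescent protein fusion vector in which the gene of interest is placed upstream of the fluorescent protein coding sequence. It is maintained as a high-copy plasmid in E. coli under kanamycin selection. It also carries a neomycin resistance marker, so transfected mammalian cells can be selected with G418, for example to derive stable lines. The record does not include a feature table, so the origin of replication and other backbone elements are not itemised. The listed sequencing primers indicate that the expression cassette is bounded by the CMV promoter and an SV40 polyadenylation signal.

The insert is mouse alpha1-catenin (alpha-E-catenin), expressed from the strong constitutive CMV promoter and fused at its C terminus to mEmerald, a bright monomeric green GFP variant with recorded excitation and emission maxima of 487 nm and 509 nm. The "N-18" in the name probably denotes the N1-type orientation and an 18-residue linker between the two proteins, although the record does not say this explicitly. The cloning method is listed as unknown.

Alpha-catenin is a cytoskeletal adaptor that links cadherin–catenin complexes at cell–cell contacts to the actin cytoskeleton. The depositor annotates the fusion's localization as tight junctions. The construct is intended as a fluorescent localization marker for imaging cell–cell junctions in live or fixed transfected mammalian cells by fluorescence microscopy.
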