Addgene plasmid #53983: mEmerald-Alpha1-Catenin-N-18
Purpose: Localization: Tight Junctions, Excitation: 487, Emission: 509
Depositing lab: Michael Davidson. Depositing organization: Florida State University, Tallahassee.
Backbone
  Vector backbone: mEmerald-N1
  Backbone size w/o insert (bp): 4750
  Vector type: Mammalian Expression
  Selectable markers: Neomycin (select with G418)
Growth in bacteria
  Bacterial resistance: Kanamycin, 50 μg/mL
  Growth temperature: 37°C
  Growth strain: DH5alpha
  Copy number: High Copy
Gene/Insert
  Gene/Insert name: Alpha1-Catenin (alt name: NM_009818.1)
  Species: M. musculus (mouse)
  Promoter: CMV
  Tag / fusion protein: mEmerald (C terminal on backbone)
  Cloning method: Unknown
  Sequencing primers: 5′ CMV-F; 3′ SV40pA-R
Terms and licenses: Academic/Nonprofit Terms; Industry Terms
Depositor comments: . Excitation = 487; Emission = 509. Localization data: Tight Junctions
How to cite: mEmerald-Alpha1-Catenin-N-18 was a gift from Michael Davidson (Addgene plasmid # 53983 ; http://n2t.net/addgene:53983 ; RRID:Addgene_53983)
